Addgene plasmid #147030: pAc5.1B-lambdaN-HA-DmBruno_N
Purpose: Insect Expression of DmBruno
Depositing lab: Elisa Izaurralde. Depositing organization: Max Planck Institute for Developmental Biology. Publication: CUP promotes deadenylation and inhibits decapping of mRNA targets. Igreja C, Izaurralde E. Genes Dev. 2011 Sep 15;25(18):1955-67. doi: 10.1101/gad.17136311. PubMed 21937713.
Backbone
  Vector backbone: Unknown
  Vector type: Insect Expression
Growth in bacteria
  Bacterial resistance: Ampicillin, 100 μg/mL
  Growth temperature: 37°C
  Growth strain: DH5alpha
  Copy number: Low Copy
Gene/Insert
  Gene/Insert name: DmBruno (alt names: aret, arrest; bruno, bru CG31762)
  Species: D. melanogaster (fly)
  Mutation: three non silent mutations S88T, H203R and A449R compared to the sequence given by NCBI: NM_165004.2
  Entrez Gene: aret (a.k.a. Dmel_CG31762, ARET, Aret, BcDNA:GM15173, Bru, Bruno, CG31762, CG6319, Dm Bru, Dmel\CG31762, NEST:bs01g04, NEST:bs34h11, aret/bruno1, arrest/Bruno, bru, bruno, ms(2)01284)
  Cloning method: Unknown
Terms and licenses: Academic/Nonprofit Terms; Industry Terms: Not Available to Industry
Depositor comments: Plasmids from this collection were made available to the research community and donated after the lab closed. Please note that the sequence provided by the depositing laboratory may be theoretical/predicted or based on Sanger sequencing results. There may be discrepancies between sequencing results obtained by Addgene and the depositor sequence. If an Addgene verified sequence is not available, please contact before placing your order to request that our lab fully sequence the plasmid.
How to cite: pAc5.1B-lambdaN-HA-DmBruno_N was a gift from Elisa Izaurralde (Addgene plasmid # 147030 ; http://n2t.net/addgene:147030 ; RRID:Addgene_147030)
