[The description below was written by a language model from this plasmid's Addgene catalogue record and pLannotate feature annotations shown in this document.]
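Description:
pAc5.1B-lambdaN-HA-DmBruno_N is a 7,284 nt insect expression plasmid for producing a tagged form of Drosophila melanogaster Bruno (aret/arrest, CG31762) in fly cells. The catalogue lists the backbone as unknown, although the name and feature layout point to a pAc5.1-type vector. Expression is driven by the constitutive Drosophila actin 5C (Ac5) promoter and terminated by an SV40 polyadenylation signal. In bacteria the plasmid is maintained through a ColE1/pUC-family origin and selected with ampicillin via the β-lactamase gene and its own promoter. The record labels it low copy, whereas the annotation describes the origin as a high-copy type. Short remnants annotated as tetracycline resistance and SV40 large T antigen fragments appear to be backbone leftovers rather than functional genes.

The open reading frame begins with a short fragment of the bacteriophage lambda N protein, followed by an HA epitope (a single-repeat-sized match to the 3xHA feature) and then the Bruno coding sequence. The annotation tool identified Bruno by homology as a fragment of chicken CELF1, a related RNA-binding protein. The depositor notes three non-silent changes (S88T, H203R and A449R) relative to the NCBI reference. A V5 tag lies downstream of the insert, but the record does not indicate whether it is in frame and translated. The lambda N peptide binds boxB RNA hairpins, so fusions of this kind are typically used in tethering assays that recruit a protein to a boxB-containing reporter mRNA. This fits the associated study on mRNA deadenylation and decapping. The meaning of the "_N" suffix is not explained in the record.
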