Features (pLannotate 1.2.2; 11 found; start..end, strand, type, name):
     56..2568    +  promoter       Ac5 promoter: Drosophila melanogaster actin 5C promoter
   2588..2653    +  CDS            N (fragment): REGN_LAMBD - Experimental evidence at protein level: Swiss-Prot protein existence level 1. Plays a role as a transcriptional antitermination factor that allows the virus to initiate its lytic phase. Activates expression of the delayed viral early genes by modifying host RNA polymerase (RNAP) into a form that is resistant to termination signals. This antitermination function requires the host NusA protein which serves to stabilize the interaction between antitermination protein N and host RNA polymerase. From Escherichia phage lambda (Bacteriophage lambda).
   2678..2704    +  CDS            3xHA (fragment): three tandem HA epitope tags
   3155..4534    +  CDS            CELF1 (fragment): CELF1_CHICK - Also known as BRUL, CUGBP1. Experimental evidence at protein level: Swiss-Prot protein existence level 1. RNA-binding protein that may be involved in pre-mRNA alternative splicing, mRNA translation activation and stability. From Gallus gallus (Chicken).
   4569..4610    +  CDS            V5 tag: epitope tag from simian virus 5
   4710..4844    -  polyA_signal   SV40 poly(A) signal: SV40 polyadenylation signal
   4867..4951    -  CDS            large T antigen (fragment): large T antigen from SV40 (simian virus 40)
   4952..5422    +  CDS            TcR (fragment): tetracycline efflux protein; tet; confers resistance to tetracycline
   5466..6054    -  rep_origin     ori: high-copy-number ColE1/pMB1/pBR322/pUC origin of replication
   6225..7085    -  CDS            AmpR: β-lactamase; bla; confers resistance to ampicillin, carbenicillin, and related antibiotics
   7086..7190    -  promoter       AmpR promoter: bla
>Addgene plasmid #147030 | pAc5.1B-lambdaN-HA-DmBruno_N | depositor full sequence | sequence record 289477 | Full Sequence
CTTCAAGGAATTAATTCTATATTCTAAAAACACAAATGATACTTCTAAAAAAAATCATGAATGGCATCAA
CTCTGAATCAAATCTTTGCAGATGCACCTACTTCTCATTTCCACTGTCACATCATTTTTCCAGATCTCGC
TGCCTGTTATGTGGCCCACAAACCAAGACACGTTTTATGGCCATTAAAGCTGGCTGATCGTCGCCAAACA
CCAAATACATATCAATATGTACATTCGAGAAAGAAGCGATCAAAGAAGCGTCTTCGGGCGAGTAGGAGAA
TGCGGAGGAGAAGGAGAACGAGCTGATCTAGTATCTCTCCACAATCCAATGCCAACTGACCAACTGGCCA
TATTCGGAGCAATTTGAAGCCAATTTCCATCGCCTGGCGATCGCTCCATTCTTGGCTATATGTTTTTCAC
CGTTCCCGGGGCCATTTTCAAAGACTCGTCGGTAAGATAAGATTGTGTCACTCGCTGTCTCTCTTCATTT
GTCGAAGAATGCTGAGGAATTTCGCGATGACGTCGGCGAGTATTTTGAAGAATGAGAATAATTTGTATTT
ATACGAAAATCAGTTAGTGGAATTTTCTACAAAAACATGTTATCTATAGATAATTTTGTTGCAAAATATG
TTGACTATGACAAAGATTGTATGTATATACCTTTAATGTATTCTCATTTTCTTATGTATTTATAATGGCA
ATGATGATACTGATGATATTTTAAGATGATGCCAGACCACAGGCTGATTTCTGCGTCTTTTGCCGAACGC
AGTGCATGTGCGGTTGTTGTTTTTTGGAATAGTTTCAATTTTCGGACTGTCCGCTTTGATTTCAGTTTCT
TGGCTTATTCAAAAAGCAAAGTAAAGCCAAAAAAGCGAGATGGCAATACCAAATGCGGCAAAACGGTAGT
GGAAGGAAAGGGGTGCGGGGCAGCGGAAGGAAGGGTGGGGCGGGGCGTGGCGGGGTCTGTGGCTGGGCGC
GACGTCACCGACGTTGGAGCCACTCCTTTGACCATGTGTGCGTGTGTGTATTATTCGTGTCTCGCCACTC
GCCGGTTGTTTTTTTCTTTTTATCTCGCTCTCTCTAGCGCCATCTCGTACGCATGCTCAACGCACCGCAT
GTTGCCGTGTCCTTTATGCGTCATTTTGGCTCGAAATAGGCAATTATTTAAACAAAGATTAGTCAACGAA
AACGCTAAAATAAATAAGTCTACAATATGGTTACTTATTGCCATGTGTGTGCAGCCAACGATAGCAACAA
AAGCAACAACACAGTGGCTTTCCCTCTTTCACTTTTTGTTTGCAAGCGCGTGCGAGCAAGACGGCACGAC
CGGCAAACGCAATTACGCTGACAAAGAGCAGACGAAGTTTTGGCCGAAAAACATCAAGGCGCCTGATACG
AATGCATTTGCAATAACAATTGCGATATTTAATATTGTTTATGAAGCTGTTTGACTTCAAAACACACAAA
AAAAAAAATAAAACAAATTATTTGAAAGAGAATTAGGAATCGGACAGCTTATCGTTACGGGCTAACAGCA
CACCGAGACGAAATAGCTTACCTGACGTCACAGCCTCTGGAAGAACTGCCGCCAAGCAGAGAGAGAGAGA
AAAAGAGGGAGAGCAGCTTAGACCGCATGTGCTTGTGTGTGAGGCGTCTCTCTCTTCGTCTCCTGTTTGC
GCAAACGCATAGACTGCACTGAGAAAATCGATTACCTATTTTTTATGAATGAATATTTGCACTATTACTA
TTCAAAACTATTAAGATAGCAATCACATTCAATAGCCAAATACTATACCACCTGAGCGATGCAACGAAAT
GATCAATTTGAGCAAAAATGCTGCATATTTAGGACGGCATCATTATAGAAATGCTTCTTGCTGTGTACTT
TTCTCTCGTCTGGCAGCTGTTTCGCCGTTATTGTTAAAACCGGCTTAAGTTAGGTGTGTTTTCTACGACT
AGTGATGCCCCTACTAGAAGATGTGTGTTGCACAAATGTCCCTGAATAACCAATTTGAAGTGCAGATAGC
AGTAAACGTAAGCTAATATGAATATTATTTAACTGTAATGTTTTAATATCGCTGGACATTACTAATAAAC
CCACTATAAACACATGTACATATGTATGTTTTGGCATACAATGAGTAGTTGGGGAAAAAATGTGTAAAAG
CACCGTGACCATCACAGCATAAAGATAACCAGCTGAAGTATCGAATATGAGTAACCCCCAAATTGAATCA
CATGCCGCAACTGATAGGACCCATGGAAGTACACTCTTCATGGCGATATACAAGACACACACAAGCACGA
ACACCCAGTTGCGGAGGAAATTCTCCGTAAATGAAAACCCAATCGGCGAACAATTCATACCCATATATGG
TAAAAGTTTTGAACGCGACTTGAGAGCGGAGAGCATTGCGGCTGATAAGGTTTTAGCGCTAAGCGGGCTT
TATAAAACGGGCTGCGGGACCAGTTTTCATATCACTACCGTTTGAGTTCTTGTGCTGTGTGGATACTCCT
CCCGACACAAAGCCGCTCCATCAGCCAGCAGTCGTCTAATCCAGAGACCCCGGATCGGGGTACCAACATG
GACGCACAAACACGACGACGTGAGCGTCGCGCTGAGAAACAAGCTCAATGGAAAGCTGCAAACGGTGGAT
CTCCTCCACATATGGCTTACCCATACGATGTTCCAGATTACGCTCCTCCAAGCTTGAATTCCATGTTCAC
CAGCCGCGCTTCGTTTTTGGCCAATCGCCGCATGATTTTCGATTTCTCCGAGAAGAACAACGATATCTAC
TTGGATGCTTTTGGTATGAGTGATAAGAGCAGCAGTGCAACGAACAGCCTGCCGAATAGTCCCATACACA
GCAACAACAATAATCCATCGCTGCTGAACAACAACAACAATAACAGCAACGGCACCAGCAGCAACAACAG
CTTAAACGTTGGCAACAACAACAGCAATCCGAGCTTGGGCGGCACGAACAGCAACGCACTGGTTTCCGTA
GGCAGCAACGGTATAATGTCCGCCGCCGGTTTGGTCAACAACAATAACAATCCGTGCAGCGCCAACCGCA
ATGTGGTCGCCATGGTCGACGATGACGCCTGCTTCCGTCTGGATACGGACGCCACGGTGACGTACGGCGA
GAAGGAACCGGATCCGGACAACATCAAGATGTTCGTCGGCCAGGTGCCCAAGTCGATGGACGAGTCGCAG
CTGCGCGAGATGTTCGAGGAGTACGGCGCCGTGCACTCGATCAACGTTCTGCGGGACAAGGCTACCGGAA
TTAGCAAGGGTTGCTGCTTTGTGACATTTTATACGAGACGCGCCGCCCTGAAAGCCCAGGATGCTTTGCA
TAATGTTAAGACGCTAAATGGGATGTACCATCCCATTCAAATGAAGCCCGCCGATAGCGAGAATCGCAAT
GAACGCAAACTCTTTGTGGGTATGCTAAACAAGAAGCTGAACGAGAACGACGTTCGCAAGCTATTTGAAG
TCCACGGAGCCATCGAGGAGTGCACCGTCCTTCGGGACCAAAACGGACAGAGCAAGGGTTGTGCCTTCGT
CACATTCGCCACCAAGCACGCTGCCATTTCGGCCATTAAAGTGACCCTGAGCCAGAACAAGATCATGGAG
GGCTGCACATCGCCGCTGGTCGTCAAGTTCGCCGATACGCAAAAAGAGAAGGAGCAGAAGAAGATTCAGC
AAATTCAGGCCAATCTCTGGAACCTGGCCAGCAACATCAACATACCTCTGGGCCAAACGGCCACCAGCGT
GACCACGCCCATCCTGCCCAATCCGCCGCAGCAGCCTTCGCCGGTTCTCGGCGCAGATGCCATTACCCCG
GCCTCCATTCAACTGCTGCAGCAGCTGCAGGCGGTGGGACTGCAGCACCAGTTGTTGCAAGCCCTCACAG
GACTGGGAGCCCAGCAGAGCAGCTCGGCGACGGACACCAGCGCTGTGGCGGCCGCAGGACTTTTGACCCC
GATGACCGTCCAGAATCTAGCGGCCATTGCGGCCATGACGCAGCCGAGTCTCTCGAATGCCGCCGCGGCA
GCCGCCCGTGCCACATCGCCTGGAAGCGCCCAACTGACCAACACGGCTGCGCTGCTCTGGTCCGATCCGA
ATCCAATGGCATCGGCATATATGTCAACAGCCGCCGGTCTGCCGCAATTCGGGAGCGCCAGTGCATTGTC
CACTTCGCCGCTGGCCAGCGTTGCCCTCAGCGCCGCAGCCGCCGCCGCAGCGGGAAAGCAGATTGAAGGA
CCCGAGGGCTGCAACCTTTTCATCTACCATCTGCCGCAGGAGTTCACCGATACGGATCTGGCCTCCACGT
TCCTGCCCTTCGGCAATGTGATCTCGGCCAAGGTGTTCATCGACAAACAGACGAGCCTGTCGAAGTGCTT
CGGGTTTGTCTCCTTCGACAATCCGGACTCGGCCCAGGTGGCCATAAAGGCGATGAACGGCTTCCAGGTG
GGCACCAAGCGTCTCAAGGTGCAGCTGAAGAAGCCCAAGGACTCGAAGCCCTACTAGTAACTCGAGTCTA
GAGGGCCCGCGGTTCGAAGGTAAGCCTATCCCTAACCCTCTCCTCGGTCTCGATTCTACGCGTACCGGTC
ATCATCACCATCACCATTGAGTTTAAACCCGCTGATCAGCCTCGACTGTGCCTTCTAAGGCCTGAGCTCG
CTGATCAGCCTCGATCGAGGATCCAGACATGATAAGATACATTGATGAGTTTGGACAAACCACAACTAGA
ATGCAGTGAAAAAAATGCTTTATTTGTGAAATTTGTGATGCTATTGCTTTATTTGTAACCATTATAAGCT
GCAATAAACAAGTTAACAACAACAATTGCATTCATTTTATGTTTCAGGTTCAGGGGGAGGTGTGGGAGGT
TTTTTAAAGCAAGTAAAACCTCTACAAATGTGGTATGGCTGATTATGATCAGTCGACCGATGCCCTTGAG
AGCCTTCAACCCAGTCAGCTCCTTCCGGTGGGCGCGGGGCATGACTATCGTCGCCGCACTTATGACTGTC
TTCTTTATCATGCAACTCGTAGGACAGGTGCCGGCAGCGCTCTGGGTCATTTTCGGCGAGGACCGCTTTC
GCTGGAGCGCGACGATGATCGGCCTGTCGCTTGCGGTATTCGGAATCTTGCACGCCCTCGCTCAAGCCTT
CGTCACTGGTCCCGCCACCAAACGTTTCGGCGAGAAGCAGGCCATTATCGCCGGCATGGCGGCCGACGCG
CTGGGCTACGTCTTGCTGGCGTTCGCGACGCGAGGCTGGATGGCCTTCCCCATTATGATTCTTCTCGCTT
CCGGCGGCATCGGGATGCCCGCGTTGCAGGCCATGCTGTCCAGGCAGGTAGATGACGACCATCAGGGACA
GCTTCAAGGATCGCTCGCGGCTCTTACCAGCCAGCAAAAGGCCAGGAACCGTAAAAAGGCCGCGTTGCTG
GCGTTTTTCCATAGGCTCCGCCCCCCTGACGAGCATCACAAAAATCGACGCTCAAGTCAGAGGTGGCGAA
ACCCGACAGGACTATAAAGATACCAGGCGTTTCCCCCTGGAAGCTCCCTCGTGCGCTCTCCTGTTCCGAC
CCTGCCGCTTACCGGATACCTGTCCGCCTTTCTCCCTTCGGGAAGCGTGGCGCTTTCTCAATGCTCACGC
TGTAGGTATCTCAGTTCGGTGTAGGTCGTTCGCTCCAAGCTGGGCTGTGTGCACGAACCCCCCGTTCAGC
CCGACCGCTGCGCCTTATCCGGTAACTATCGTCTTGAGTCCAACCCGGTAAGACACGACTTATCGCCACT
GGCAGCAGCCACTGGTAACAGGATTAGCAGAGCGAGGTATGTAGGCGGTGCTACAGAGTTCTTGAAGTGG
TGGCCTAACTACGGCTACACTAGAAGGACAGTATTTGGTATCTGCGCTCTGCTGAAGCCAGTTACCTTCG
GAAAAAGAGTTGGTAGCTCTTGATCCGGCAAACAAACCACCGCTGGTAGCGGTGGTTTTTTTGTTTGCAA
GCAGCAGATTACGCGCAGAAAAAAAGGATCTCAAGAAGATCCTTTGATCTTTTCTACGGGGTCTGACGCT
CAGTGGAACGAAAACTCACGTTAAGGGATTTTGGTCATGAGATTATCAAAAAGGATCTTCACCTAGATCC
TTTTAAATTAAAAATGAAGTTTTAAATCAATCTAAAGTATATATGAGTAAACTTGGTCTGACAGTTACCA
ATGCTTAATCAGTGAGGCACCTATCTCAGCGATCTGTCTATTTCGTTCATCCATAGTTGCCTGACTCCCC
GTCGTGTAGATAACTACGATACGGGAGGGCTTACCATCTGGCCCCAGTGCTGCAATGATACCGCGAGACC
CACGCTCACCGGCTCCAGATTTATCAGCAATAAACCAGCCAGCCGGAAGGGCCGAGCGCAGAAGTGGTCC
TGCAACTTTATCCGCCTCCATCCAGTCTATTAATTGTTGCCGGGAAGCTAGAGTAAGTAGTTCGCCAGTT
AATAGTTTGCGCAACGTTGTTGCCATTGCTGCAGGCATCGTGGTGTCACGCTCGTCGTTTGGTATGGCTT
CATTCAGCTCCGGTTCCCAACGATCAAGGCGAGTTACATGATCCCCCATGTTGTGCAAAAAAGCGGTTAG
CTCCTTCGGTCCTCCGATCGTTGTCAGAAGTAAGTTGGCCGCAGTGTTATCACTCATGGTTATGGCAGCA
CTGCATAATTCTCTTACTGTCATGCCATCCGTAAGATGCTTTTCTGTGACTGGTGAGTACTCAACCAAGT
CATTCTGAGAATAGTGTATGCGGCGACCGAGTTGCTCTTGCCCGGCGTCAACACGGGATAATACCGCGCC
ACATAGCAGAACTTTAAAAGTGCTCATCATTGGAAAACGTTCTTCGGGGCGAAAACTCTCAAGGATCTTA
CCGCTGTTGAGATCCAGTTCGATGTAACCCACTCGTGCACCCAACTGATCTTCAGCATCTTTTACTTTCA
CCAGCGTTTCTGGGTGAGCAAAAACAGGAAGGCAAAATGCCGCAAAAAAGGGAATAAGGGCGACACGGAA
ATGTTGAATACTCATACTCTTCCTTTTTCAATATTATTGAAGCATTTATCAGGGTTATTGTCTCATGAGC
GGATACATATTTGAATGTATTTAGAAAAATAAACAAATAGGGGTTCCGCGCACATTTCCCCGAAAAGTGC
CACCTGACGTCTAAGAAACCATTATTATCATGACATTAACCTATAAAAATAGGCGTATCACGAGGCCCTT
TCGT
